>Addgene plasmid #212177 | pLSU1/t35s[]:mCherry:NosT | addgene full sequence | sequence record 422821 | Addgene NGS Result
TGTGGATAGCACGTACATTGGGAACCCAAAGCCGTACATTGGGAACCGGAACCCGTACATTGGGAACCCA
AAGCCGTACATTGGGAACCGGTCACACATGTAAGTGACTGATATAAAAGAGAAAAAAGGCGATTTTTCCG
CCTAAAACTCTTTAAAACTTATTAAAACTCTTAAAACCCGCCTGGCCTGTGCATAACTGTCTGGCCAGCG
CACAGCCGAAGAGCTGCAAAAAGCGCCTACCCTTCGGTCGCTGCGCTCCCTACGCCCCGCCGCTTCGCGT
CGGCCTATCGCGGCCGCTGGCCGCTCAAAAATGGCTGGCCTACGGCCAGGCAATCTGCTAGCGCGCGGAC
AAGCTAGGATTGGCAGGATATATTCAGTTGTAAATGATATCGCATGCGGAAACCTCCTCGGATTCCATTG
CCCAGCTATCTGTCACTTTATTGAGAAGATAGTGGAAAAGGAAGGTGGCTCCTACAAATGCCATCATTGC
GATAAAGGAAAGGCCATCGTTGAAGATGCCTCTGCCGACAGTGGTCCCAAAGATGGACCCCCACCCACGA
GGAGCATCGTGGAAAAAGAAGACGTTCCAACCACGTCTTCAAAGCAAGTGGATTGATGTGATATCTCCAC
TGACGTAAGGGATGACGCACAATCCCACTATCCTTCGCAAGACCCTTCCTCTATATAAGGAAGTTCATTT
CATTTGGAGAGGCCTACGCGTATGGCCATCATCAAGGAGTTCATGCGGTTCAAGGTGCACATGGAAGGCA
GCGTGAACGGCCACGAGTTCGAGATCGAGGGCGAGGGCGAAGGCAGGCCCTACGAGGGCACCCAGACCGC
CAAGCTGAAGGTGACCAAGGGCGGACCTCTGCCCTTCGCCTGGGACATCCTGAGCCCCCAGTTCATGTAC
GGCAGCAAGGCCTACGTGAAGCACCCCGCCGACATCCCCGACTACCTGAAGCTGTCCTTCCCCGAGGGAT
TCAAATGGGAGCGGGTGATGAACTTCGAGGACGGCGGCGTGGTGACCGTGACCCAGGACAGCAGCCTGCA
GGACGGCGAGTTCATCTACAAGGTGAAACTGCGGGGCACCAACTTCCCCAGCGACGGCCCCGTGATGCAG
AAAAAGACCATGGGCTGGGAGGCCAGCAGCGAGCGGATGTACCCCGAGGATGGCGCCCTGAAGGGCGAGA
TCAAGCAGCGGCTGAAGCTGAAGGATGGCGGCCACTACGACGCCGAGGTGAAAACCACCTACAAGGCCAA
GAAACCCGTGCAGCTGCCTGGCGCCTACAACGTGAACATCAAGCTGGACATCACCAGCCACAACGAGGAC
TACACCATCGTGGAGCAGTACGAGCGGGCCGAGGGCAGACACAGCACCGGCGGCATGGACGAGCTGTACA
AGTAGGTATACCTGCAGGATCGTTCAAACATTTGGCAATAAAGTTTCTTAAGATTGAATCCTGTTGCCGG
TCTTGCGATGATTATCATATAATTTCTGTTGAATTACGTTAAGCATGTAATAATTAACATGTAATGCATG
ACGTTATTTATGAGATGGGTTTTTATGATTAGAGTCCCGCAATTATACATTTAATACGCGATAGAAAACA
AAATATAGCGCGCAAACTAGGATAAATTATCGCGCGCGGTGTCATCTATGTTACTAGATCGGGGAGCTCT
GGCAGGATATATGCGGTTGTAATTCATTTTTATTGTCTAAATTTCTGTATTTGTTTGTTTGCAATTAGAT
CCACGTTGTGTCTCAAAATCTCTGATGTTACATTGCACAAGATAAAAATATATCATCATGAACAATAAAA
CTGTCTGCTTACATAAACAGTAATACAAGGGGTGTTATGAGCCATATTCAACGGGAAACGTCTTGTTCGA
GGCCGCGATTAAATTCCAACATGGATGCTGATTTATATGGGTATAAATGGGCTCGCGATAATGTCGGGCA
ATCAGGTGCGACAATCTACCGATTGTATGGGAAGCCCGATGCGCCAGAGTTGTTTCTGAAACATGGCAAA
GGTAGCGTTGCCAATGATGTTACAGATGAGATGGTCAGACTAAACTGGCTGACGGAATTTATGCCTCTTC
CGACCATCAAGCATTTTATCCGTACTCCTGATGATGCATGGTTACTCACCACTGCGATCCCAGGGAAAAC
AGCATTCCAGGTATTAGAAGAATATCCTGATTCAGGTGAAAATATTGTTGATGCGCTGGCAGTGTTCCTG
CGCCGGTTGCATTCGATTCCTGTTTGTAATTGTCCTTTTAACAGCGATCGCGTATTTCGTCTCGCTCAGG
CGCAATCACGAATGAATAACGGTTTGGTTGATGCGAGTGATTTTGATGACGAGCGTAATGGCTGGCCTGT
TGAACAAGTCTGGAAAGAAATGCATAAACTTTTGCCATTCTCACCGGATTCAGTCGTCACTCATGGTGAT
TTCTCACTTGATAACCTTATTTTTGACGAGGGGAAATTAATAGGTTGTATTGATGTTGGACGAGTCGGAA
TCGCAGACCGATACCAGGATCTTGCCATCCTATGGAACTGCCTCGGTGAGTTTTCTCCTTCATTACAGAA
ACGGCTTTTTCAAAAATATGGTATTGATAATCCTGATATGAATAAATTGCAGTTTCATTTGATGCTCGAT
GAGTTTTTCTAATCAGAATTGGTTAATTGGTTGTAACACTGGCAGAGCATTACGCTGACTTGACGGGACG
GCGGCTTTGTTGAATCAATTGATCTTCTTGAAATCCTTTTTTTCTGCGCGTAATCTGCTGCTTGCAAACA
AAAAAACCACCGCTACCAGCGGTGGTTTGTTTGCCGGATCAAGAGCTACCAACTCTTTTTCCGAAGGTAA
CTGGCTTCAGCAGAGCGCAGATACCAAATACTGTTCTTCTAGTGTAGCCGTAGTTAGGCCACCACTTCAA
GAACTCTGTAGCACCGCCTACATACCTCGCTCTGCTAATCCTGTTACCAGTGGCTGCTGCCAGTGGCGAT
AAGTCGTGTCTTACCGGGTTGGACTCAAGACGATAGTTACCGGATAAGGCGCAGCGGTCGGGCTGAACGG
GGGGTTCGTGCACACAGCCCAGCTTGGAGCGAACGACCTACACCGAACTGAGATACCTACAGCGTGAGCT
ATGAGAAAGCGCCACGCTTCCCGAAGGGAGAAAGGCGGACAGGTATCCGGTAAGCGGCAGGGTCGGAACA
GGAGAGCGCACGAGGGAGCTTCCAGGGGGAAACGCCTGGTATCTTTATAGTCCTGTCGGGTTTCGCCACC
TCTGACTTGAGCGTCGATTTTTGTGATGCTCGTCAGGGGGGCGGAGCCTATGGAAAAACGCCAGCAACGC
GGCCTTTTTACGGTTCCTGGCCTTTTGCTGGCCTTTTGCTCACATGTTCTTTCCTGCGTTATCCCCTGAT
TCTGTGGATAACCGTATTACCGCCTTTGAGTGATCTCTGAAGAAACCGAGCGCCGCCGTCTAAAAAGGTG
ATGTGTATTTGAGTAAAACAGCTTGCGTCATGCGGTCGCTGCGTATATGATGCGATGAGTAAATAAACAA
ATACGCAAGGGGAACGCATGAAGGTTATCGCTGTACTTAACCAGAAAGGCGGGTCAGGCAAGACGACCAT
CGCAACCCATCTAGCCCGCGCCCTGCAACTCGCCGGGGCCGATGTTCTGTTAGTCGATTCCGATCCCCAG
GGCAGTGCCCGCGATTGGGCGGCCGTGCGGGAAGATCAACCGCTAACCGTTGTCGGCATCGACCGCCCGA
CGATTGACCGCGACGTGAAGGCCATCGGCCGGCGCGACTTCGTAGTGATCGACGGAGCGCCCCAGGCGGC
GGACTTGGCTGTGTCCGCGATCAAGGCAGCCGACTTCGTGCTGATTCCGGTGCAGCCAAGCCCTTACGAC
ATATGGGCCACCGCCGACCTGGTGGAGCTGGTTAAGCAGCGCATTGAGGTCACGGATGGAAGGCTACAAG
CGGCCTTTGTCGTGTCGCGGGCGATCAAAGGCACGCGCATCGGCGGTGAGGTTGCCGAGGCGCTGGCCGG
GTACGAGCTGCCCATTCTTGAGTCCCGTATCACGCAGCGCGTGAGCTACCCAGGCACTGCCGCCGCCGGC
ACAACCGTTCTTGAATCAGAACCCGAGGGCGACGCTGCCCGCGAGGTCCAGGCGCTGGCCGCTGAAATTA
AATCAAAACTCATTTGAGTTAATGAGGTAAAGAGAAAATGAGCAAAAGCACAAACACGCTAAGTGCCGGC
CGTCCGAGCGCACGCAGCAGCAAGGCTGCAACGTTGGCCAGCCTGGCAGACACGCCAGCCATGAAGCGGG
TCAACTTTCAGTTGCCGGCGGAGGATCACACCAAGCTGAAGATGTACGCGGTACGCCAAGGCAAGACCAT
TACCGAGCTGCTATCTGAATACATCGCGCAGCTACCAGAGTAAATGAGCAAATGAATAAATGAGTAGATG
AATTTTAGCGGCTAAAGGAGGCGGCATGGAAAATCAAGAACAACCAGGCACCGACGCCGTGGAATGCCCC
ATGTGTGGAGGAACGGGCGGTTGGCCAGGCGTAAGCGGCTGGGTTGTCTGCCGGCCCTGCAATGGCACTG
GAACCCCCAAGCCCGAGGAATCGGCGTGAGCGGTCGCAAACCATCCGGCCCGGTACAAATCGGCGCGGCG
CTGGGTGATGACCTGGTGGAGAAGTTGAAGGCCGCGCAGGCCGCCCAGCGGCAACGCATCGAGGCAGAAG
CACGCCCCGGTGAATCGTGGCAAGCGGCCGCTGATCGAATCCGCAAAGAATCCCGGCAACCGCCGGCAGC
CGGTGCGCCGTCGATTAGGAAGCCGCCCAAGGGCGACGAGCAACCAGATTTTTTCGTTCCGATGCTCTAT
GACGTGGGCACCCGCGATAGTCGCAGCATCATGGACGTGGCCGTTTTCCGTCTGTCGAAGCGTGACCGAC
GAGCTGGCGAGGTGATCCGCTACGAGCTTCCAGACGGGCACGTAGAGGTTTCCGCAGGGCCGGCCGGCAT
GGCCAGTGTGTGGGATTACGACCTGGTACTGATGGCGGTTTCCCATCTAACCGAATCCATGAACCGATAC
CGGGAAGGGAAGGGAGACAAGCCCGGCCGCGTGTTCCGTCCACACGTTGCGGACGTACTCAAGTTCTGCC
GGCGAGCCGATGGCGGAAAGCAGAAAGACGACCTGGTAGAAACCTGCATTCGGTTAAACACCACGCACGT
TGCCATGCAGCGTACGAAGAAGGCCAAGAACGGCCGCCTGGTGACGGTATCCGAGGGTGAAGCCTTGATT
AGCCGCTACAAGATCGTAAAGAGCGAAACCGGGCGGCCGGAGTACATCGAGATCGAGCTAGTTGATTGGA
TGTACCGCGAGATCACAGAAGGCAAGAACCCGGACGTGCTGACGGTTCACCCCGATTACTTTTTGATCGA
TCCCGGCATCGGCCGTTTTCTCTACCGCCTGGCACGCCGCGCCGCAGGCAAGGCAGAAGCCAGATGGTTG
TTCAAGACGATCTACGAACGCAGTGGCAGCGCCGGAGAGTTCAAGAAGTTCTGTTTCACCGTGCGCAAGC
TGATCGGGTCAAATGACCTGCCGGAGTACGATTTGAAGGAGGAGGCGGGGCAGGCTGGCCCGATCCTAGT
CATGCGCTACCGCAACCTGATCGAGGGCGAAGCATCCGCCGGTTCCTAATGTACGGAGCAGATGCTAGGG
CAAATTGCCCTAGCAGGGGAAAAAGGTCGAAAAGATCTCTTTCC
Features (pLannotate 1.2.2; 9 found; start..end, strand, type, name):
      1..195     +  rep_origin     pVS1 oriV: origin of replication for the Pseudomonas plasmid pVS1 (Heeb et al., 2000)
    362..385     +  misc_feature   LB T-DNA repeat: left border repeat from octopine Ach5 T-DNA
    397..712     +  promoter       CaMV 35S promoter (fragment): strong constitutive promoter from cauliflower mosaic virus
    722..1402    +  CDS            Blue102: Blue102 is a fluorescent protein published in 2010, derived from Discosoma sp..
   1418..1670    +  terminator     NOS terminator: nopaline synthase terminator and poly(A) signal
   1857..2672    +  CDS            KanR: aminoglycoside phosphotransferase; aph(3')-Ia; confers resistance to kanamycin in bacteria or G418 (Geneticin®) in eukaryotes
   2758..3346    +  rep_origin     ori: high-copy-number ColE1/pMB1/pBR322/pUC origin of replication
   3588..4217    +  CDS            pVS1 StaA: stability protein from the Pseudomonas plasmid pVS1 (Heeb et al., 2000)
   4646..5719    +  CDS            pVS1 RepA: replication protein from the Pseudomonas plasmid pVS1 (Heeb et al., 2000)
