[The description below was written by a language model from this plasmid's Addgene catalogue record and pLannotate feature annotations shown in this document.]
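Description:
pLSU1/t35s[]:mCherry:NosT is a compact plant expression binary vector of about 5.8 kb, built on the pLSU1 backbone for Agrobacterium-mediated delivery of a reporter cassette into plant cells. It carries two replication systems. A high-copy ColE1/pUC-type origin supports propagation in E. coli. The pVS1 oriV, together with the pVS1 RepA replication protein and StaA stability protein, allows stable maintenance in Agrobacterium. Bacterial selection is by kanamycin, conferred by an aph(3')-Ia aminoglycoside phosphotransferase gene located in the backbone.

The payload is a single expression unit placed just inside an octopine-type left border T-DNA repeat. A truncated fragment of the cauliflower mosaic virus 35S promoter drives an mCherry coding sequence, followed by the nopaline synthase (NOS) terminator and polyadenylation signal. According to the record, the mCherry lacks its first nine amino acids but remains functional. The empty brackets in the name reflect the stated design of having no 5′ UTR between promoter and coding sequence. The automated annotation labels the open reading frame "Blue102", a related Discosoma-derived fluorescent protein. This is most likely a closest-match call for the mCherry variant rather than a different insert.

The feature table does not annotate a right border repeat or a plant selectable marker within the T-DNA, so the record leaves their presence undetermined. The stated purpose is simply mCherry expression from the truncated 35S promoter without a UTR. That design would suit use as a baseline for judging how promoter or leader elements affect plant expression, although the record does not say so explicitly.
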