Addgene plasmid #212177: pLSU1/t35s[]:mCherry:NosT
Purpose: This binary vector expresses mCherry with the truncated 35sCAMV promoter and no UTR
Depositing lab: Wayne Curtis. Depositing organization: Pennsylvania State University.
Backbone
  Vector backbone: pLSU1
  Vector type: Plant Expression
Growth in bacteria
  Bacterial resistance: Kanamycin, 50 μg/mL
  Growth temperature: 37°C
  Growth strain: DH5alpha
  Copy number: High Copy
Gene/Insert
  Gene/Insert name: mCherry
  Species: Synthetic
  Insert size (bp): 675
  Mutation: Truncated mCherry, missing the first 9 amino acids, still functional
  Promoter: truncated 35sCaMV
  Cloning method: Restriction Enzyme; 5′ cloning site Unknown (unknown if destroyed)
Terms and licenses: Academic/Nonprofit Terms; Industry Terms: Not Available to Industry
How to cite: pLSU1/t35s[]:mCherry:NosT was a gift from Wayne Curtis (Addgene plasmid # 212177 ; http://n2t.net/addgene:212177 ; RRID:Addgene_212177)
